Addgene plasmid #217065: pQLL-Tc1-1_AG
Purpose: Donor plasmid of Tc1-1_AG Transposon
Depositing lab: Haoyi Wang. Depositing organization: Institute of Zoology, Chinese Academy of Sciences. Publication: Heterologous survey of 130 DNA transposons in human cells highlights their functional divergence and expands the genome engineering toolbox. Zhang T, Tan S, Tang N, Li Y, Zhang C, Sun J, Guo Y, Gao H, Cai Y, Sun W, Wang C, Fu L, Ma H, Wu Y, Hu X, Zhang X, Gee P, Yan W, Zhao Y, Chen Q, Guo B, Wang H, Zhang YE. Cell. 2024 Jul 11;187(14):3741-3760.e30. doi: 10.1016/j.cell.2024.05.007. Epub 2024 Jun 5. PubMed 38843831.
Backbone
  Vector backbone: pQLL
  Vector type: Mammalian Expression
Growth in bacteria
  Bacterial resistance: Ampicillin, 100 μg/mL
  Growth temperature: 37°C
  Growth strain: DH5alpha
  Copy number: Low Copy
Gene/Insert
  Gene/Insert name: TIRs of Tc1-1_AG transposon (alt name: Tc1-1_AG)
  Species: Synthetic
  Cloning method: Restriction Enzyme; 5′ cloning site Unknown (unknown if destroyed); 3′ cloning site Unknown (unknown if destroyed)
Terms and licenses: Academic/Nonprofit Terms; Industry Terms: Not Available to Industry
How to cite: pQLL-Tc1-1_AG was a gift from Haoyi Wang (Addgene plasmid # 217065 ; http://n2t.net/addgene:217065 ; RRID:Addgene_217065)
