[The description below was written by a language model from this plasmid's Addgene catalogue record and pLannotate feature annotations shown in this document.]
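Description:
pQLL-Tc1-1_AG is a 4.8 kb transposon donor plasmid built on the pQLL backbone and catalogued as a mammalian expression vector. Its defining insert is the pair of terminal inverted repeats (TIRs) of the Tc1-1_AG DNA transposon, listed as synthetic. The TIRs themselves were not recognised by the automated annotation, so their exact positions are not given. They presumably lie in the unannotated stretches on either side of the mammalian cassette. The short hits in those regions (lacZα, pSC101 ori, RSF ori and histone stem-loop fragments) are only tens of bases long and are likely incidental matches rather than functional parts.

The cargo is a single selection/reporter unit. A mouse PGK promoter drives a puromycin N-acetyltransferase coding sequence followed by EGFP, ending in a bovine growth hormone polyadenylation signal. The short gap between the two reading frames suggests a linker or self-cleaving peptide, but the record does not state how they are joined.

In a donor of this type, a matching transposase supplied from a separate source recognises the TIRs, excises the flanked cassette and integrates it into the host genome. Stable integration can then be scored by puromycin resistance or persistent green fluorescence. This fits the associated study, which surveyed many DNA transposons for activity in human cells.

For propagation in E. coli, the plasmid carries a ColE1/pUC-type origin and a β-lactamase gene (ampicillin resistance) expressed from a cat promoter. A rop sequence is consistent with the repository's low-copy designation. T7Te, T3Te and tonB terminators insulate the bacterial modules from read-through transcription.
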