Features (pLannotate 1.2.2; 15 found; start..end, strand, type, name):
     12..39      +  terminator     T7Te terminator: phage T7 early transcription terminator
     51..638     -  rep_origin     ori: high-copy-number ColE1/pMB1/pBR322/pUC origin of replication
    660..689     -  terminator     T3Te terminator: phage T3 early transcription terminator
    748..768     -  CDS            lacZα (fragment): LacZα fragment of β-galactosidase; lacZ fragment
    852..868     -  rep_origin     pSC101 ori (fragment): low-copy replication origin that requires the Rep101 protein
   1112..1611    +  promoter       PGK promoter: mouse phosphoglycerate kinase 1 promoter
   1636..2230    +  CDS            PuroR (fragment): puromycin N-acetyltransferase; pac from Streptomyces alboniger; confers resistance to puromycin
   2294..3013    +  CDS            EGFP: the original enhanced GFP (Yang et al., 1996) mammalian codon-optimized
   3041..3265    +  polyA_signal   bGH poly(A) signal: bovine growth hormone polyadenylation signal
   3337..3382    +  ncRNA          Histone3: Accession: RF00032 - Histone 3' UTR stem-loop
   3487..3524    -  rep_origin     RSF ori (fragment): Plasmids containing the RSF 1030 origin of replication can be propagated in E. coli cells that contain additional plasmids with compatible origins.
   3563..3594    +  terminator     tonB terminator: bidirectional E. coli tonB-P14 transcription terminator
   3595..3697    +  promoter       cat promoter: promoter of the E. coli cat gene encoding chloramphenicol acetyltransferase
   3698..4558    +  CDS            AmpR: β-lactamase; bla; confers resistance to ampicillin, carbenicillin, and related antibiotics
   4559..4750    +  CDS            rop: Rop protein, which maintains plasmids at low copy number; rop
>Addgene plasmid #217065 | pQLL-Tc1-1_AG | addgene full sequence | sequence record 442190 | Addgene NGS Result
TGTAATCACCTGGCTCACCTTCGGGTGGGCCTTTCTGCGTTGCTGGCGTTTTTCCATAGGCTCCGCCCCC
CTGACGAGCATCACAAAAATCGATGCTCAAGTCAGAGGTGGCGAAACCCGACAGGACTATAAAGATACCA
GGCGTTTCCCCCTGGAAGCTCCCTCGTGCGCTCTCCTGTTCCGACCCTGCCGCTTACCGGATACCTGTCC
GCCTTTCTCCCTTCGGGAAGCGTGGCGCTTTCTCATAGCTCACGCTGTAGGTATCTCAGTTCGGTGTAGG
TCGTTCGCTCCAAGCTGGGCTGTGTGCACGAACCCCCCGTTCAGCCCGACCGCTGCGCCTTATCCGGTAA
CTATCGTCTTGAGTCCAACCCGGTAAGACACGACTTATCGCCACTGGCAGCAGCCACTGGTAACAGGATT
AGCAGAGCGAGGTATGTAGGCGGTGCTACAGAGTTCTTGAAGTGGTGGCCTAACTACGGCTACACTAGAA
GAACAGTATTTGGTATCTGCGCTCTGCTGAAGCCAGTTACCTCGGAAAAAGAGTTGGTAGCTCTTGATCC
GGCAAACAAACCACCGCTGGTAGCGGTGGTTTTTTTGTTTGCAAGCAGCAGATTACGCGCAGAAAAAAAG
GATCTCAAGAAGATCCTTTGATTTTCTACCGAAGAAAGGCCCACCCGTGAAGGTGAGCCAGTGAGTTGAT
TGCAGTCCAGTTACGCTGGAGTCAATAGGCGTATCACGAGGCCCTTTCGTTGTAAAACGACGGCCAGTCG
AACCACGCAATGCGTCTCGATCCGCAGTGTCTTGCGTCTCTAAGCTTTACACTGGTGGACATAAAAATAG
GAAAAAAAAATTTTGTGTGTTTTTTTTGCATACACTAGGTGTGTCATCGCCAACAGTTCGAGGCGTACTG
AATTTGCAATAGCCGAATTTTGCCTTTTATACTCTCATTTTTGGTGCGCTACTTATCTGAGTTTTGAGTG
CCGGCAGCGTTTTGCGGCAGTATAAAAGGAGAGCCAAACCGTGTTGTGCTTCATTCTTCCATCAGTGGTC
AAGGTGAAAGGTTGCTATTTAAAAATTCCACAAAATCATCACCGGTGCTAGCAATTCTACCGGGTAGGGG
AGGCGCTTTTCCCAAGGCAGTCTGGAGCATGCGCTTTAGCAGCCCCGCTGGGCACTTGGCGCTACACAAG
TGGCCTCTGGCCTCGCACACATTCCACATCCACCGGTAGGCGCCAACCGGCTCCGTTCTTTGGTGGCCCC
TTCGCGCCACCTTCTACTCCTCCCCTAGTCAGGAAGTTCCCCCCCGCCCCGCAGCTCGCGTCGTGCAGGA
CGTGACAAATGGAAGTAGCACGTCTCACTAGTCTCGTGCAGATGGACAGCACCGCTGAGCAATGGAAGCG
GGTAGGCCTTTGGGGCAGCGGCCAATAGCAGCTTTGCTCCTTCGCTTTCTGGGCTCAGAGGCTGGGAAGG
GGTGGGTCCGGGGGCGGGCTCAGGGGCGGGCTCAGGGGCGGGGCGGGCGCCCGAAGGTCCTCCGGAGGCC
CGGCATTCTGCACGCTTCAAAAGCGCACGTCTGCCGCGCTGTTCTCCTCTTCCTCATCTCCGGGCCTTTC
GACCTGCAGCCAACGCCACCATGGGGACCGAGTACAAGCCCACGGTGCGCCTCGCCACCCGCGACGACGT
CCCCCGGGCCGTACGCACCCTCGCCGCCGCGTTCGCCGACTACCCCGCCACGCGCCACACCGTCGACCCG
GACCGCCACATCGAGCGGGTCACCGAGCTGCAAGAACTCTTCCTCACGCGCGTCGGGCTCGACATCGGCA
AGGTGTGGGTCGCGGACGACGGCGCCGCGGTGGCGGTCTGGACCACGCCGGAGAGCGTCGAAGCGGGGGC
GGTGTTCGCCGAGATCGGCCCGCGCATGGCCGAGTTGAGCGGTTCCCGGCTGGCCGCGCAGCAACAGATG
GAAGGCCTCCTGGCGCCGCACCGGCCCAAGGAGCCCGCGTGGTTCCTGGCCACCGTCGGCGTCTCGCCCG
ACCACCAGGGCAAGGGTCTGGGCAGCGCCGTCGTGCTCCCCGGAGTGGAGGCGGCCGAGCGCGCCGGGGT
GCCCGCCTTCCTGGAGACCTCCGCGCCCCGCAACCTCCCCTTCTACGAGCGGCTCGGCTTCACCGTCACC
GCCGACGTCGAGGTGCCCGAAGGACCGCGCACCTGGTGCATGACCCGCAAGCCCGGTGCCATCGATGCCA
CTAACTTCTCCCTGTTGAAACAAGCAGGGGATGTCGAAGAGAATCCCGGGCCAATGGTGAGCAAGGGCGA
GGAGCTGTTCACCGGGGTGGTGCCCATCCTGGTCGAGCTGGACGGCGACGTAAACGGCCACAAGTTCAGC
GTGTCCGGCGAGGGCGAGGGCGATGCCACCTACGGCAAGCTGACCCTGAAGTTCATCTGCACCACCGGCA
AGCTGCCCGTGCCCTGGCCCACCCTCGTGACCACCCTGACCTACGGCGTGCAGTGCTTCAGCCGCTACCC
CGACCACATGAAGCAGCACGACTTCTTCAAGTCCGCCATGCCCGAAGGCTACGTCCAGGAGCGCACCATC
TTCTTCAAGGACGACGGCAACTACAAGACCCGCGCCGAGGTGAAGTTCGAGGGCGACACCCTGGTGAACC
GCATCGAGCTGAAGGGCATCGACTTCAAGGAGGACGGCAACATCCTGGGGCACAAGCTGGAGTACAACTA
CAACAGCCACAACGTCTATATCATGGCCGACAAGCAGAAGAACGGCATCAAGGTGAACTTCAAGATCCGC
CACAACATCGAGGACGGCAGCGTGCAGCTCGCCGACCACTACCAGCAGAACACCCCCATCGGCGACGGCC
CCGTGCTGCTGCCCGACAACCACTACCTGAGCACCCAGTCCGCCCTGAGCAAAGACCCCAACGAGAAGCG
CGATCACATGGTCCTGCTGGAGTTCGTGACCGCCGCCGGGATCACTCTCGGCATGGACGAGCTGTACAAG
TAATTAATTAAGCTCGCTGATCAGCCTCGACTGTGCCTTCTAGTTGCCAGCCATCTGTTGTTTGCCCCTC
CCCCGTGCCTTCCTTGACCCTGGAAGGTGCCACTCCCACTGTCCTTTCCTAATAAAATGAGGAAATTGCA
TCGCATTGTCTGAGTAGGTGTCATTCTATTCTGGGGGGTGGGGTGGGGCAGGACAGCAAGGGGGAGGATT
GGGAAGACAATAGCAGGCATGCTGGGGATGCGGTGGGCTCTATGGCTTCTGAGGCGCGCCCTCGAGAATG
TGTTTTCGCTCAGTGGAACACCGCAACACCTCCTCCCAACAACCACTTAAACAGTCCTTTTCAGGGCTAC
CAAATATTTCTGACAAGAACTATGTCTTTCGGTCACAGAAAAAAGTTCCTATTTTTATGTCCACCAGTGT
AGGGCCCAGAGACGGAGTCACTGCCAACCGAGACGGTCATAGCTGTTTCCTGTGTGCCGCTTCCTCGCTC
ACTGACTCGCTGCGCTCGGTCGTTACTGACCATTTAAATCATACCTGACCTCCATAGCAGAAAGTCAAAA
GCCTCCGACCGGAGGCTTTTGACTTGATCGGCACGTAAGAGGTTCCAACTTTCACCATAATGAAATAAGA
TCACTACCGGGCGTATTTTTTGAGTTATCGAGATTTTCAGGAGCTAAGGAAGCTAAAATGAGTATTCAAC
ATTTCCGTGTCGCCCTTATTCCCTTTTTTGCGGCATTTTGCCTTCCTGTTTTTGCTCACCCAGAAACGCT
GGTGAAAGTAAAAGATGCTGAAGATCAGTTGGGTGCACGAGTGGGTTACATCGAACTGGATCTCAACAGC
GGTAAGATCCTTGAGAGTTTACGCCCCGAAGAACGTTTTCCAATGATGAGCACTTTTAAAGTTCTGCTAT
GTGGCGCGGTATTATCCCGTATTGACGCCGGGCAAGAGCAACTCGGTCGCCGCATACACTATTCTCAGAA
TGACTTGGTTGAGTACTCACCAGTCACAGAAAAGCATCTCACGGATGGCATGACAGTAAGAGAATTATGC
AGTGCTGCCATAACCATGAGTGATAACACTGCGGCCAACTTACTTCTGGCAACGATCGGAGGACCGAAGG
AGCTAACCGCTTTTTTGCACAACATGGGGGATCATGTAACTCGCCTTGATCGTTGGGAACCGGAGCTGAA
TGAAGCCATACCAAACGACGAGCGTGACACCACGATGCCTGTAGCAATGGCAACAACGTTGCGCAAACTA
TTAACTGGCGAACTACTTACTCTAGCTTCCCGGCAACAATTAATAGACTGGATGGAGGCGGATAAAGTTG
CAGGATCACTTCTGCGCTCGGCCCTCCCGGCTGGCTGGTTTATTGCTGATAAATCTGGAGCCGGTGAGCG
TGGGTCCCGCGGTATCATTGCAGAACTGGGGCCAGATGGTAAGCCCTCCCGCATCGTAGTTATCTACACG
ACGGGGAGTCAGGCAACTATGGATGAACGAAATAGACAGATCGCTGAGATAGGTGCCTCACTGATTAAGC
ATTGGTAAGTGACCAAACAGGAAAAAACCGCCCTTAACATGGCCCGCTTTATCAGAAGCCAGACATTAAC
GCTTCTGGAGAAACTCAACGAGCTGGACGCGGATGAACAGGCAGACATCTGTGAATCGCTTCACGACCAC
GCTGATGAGCTTTACCGCAGCTGCCTCGCGCGTTTCGGTGATGACGGTGAAAACCTCTGATGAGGGCCCA
AA
